Addgene plasmid #62947: pBS-KS-attB2-SA(0)-T2A-LexA::QFAD-Hsp70
Purpose: Creating LexA::QF drivers from MiMIC lines with inserts into coding introns in Phase 0
Depositing lab: Benjamin White. Depositing organization: National Institute of Mental Health (NIMH). Publication: Plug-and-play genetic access to drosophila cell types using exchangeable exon cassettes. Diao F, Ironfield H, Luan H, Diao F, Shropshire WC, Ewer J, Marr E, Potter CJ, Landgraf M, White BH. Cell Rep. 2015 Mar 3;10(8):1410-21. doi: 10.1016/j.celrep.2015.01.059. Epub 2015 Feb 26. PubMed 25732830.
Backbone
  Vector backbone: pBS-KS-attB1-2-PT-SA-SD-0
  Backbone manufacturer: Hugo Bellen
  Backbone size w/o insert (bp): 3394
  Total vector size (bp): 5119
Growth in bacteria
  Bacterial resistance: Ampicillin, 100 μg/mL
  Growth temperature: 37°C
  Growth strain: DH5alpha
  Copy number: High Copy
Gene/Insert
  Gene/Insert name: T2A-LexA::QFAD-Hsp70
  Insert size (bp): 1711
Terms and licenses: Academic/Nonprofit Terms; Industry Terms: Not Available to Industry
Depositor comments: This plasmid was generated by the laboratory of Christopher Potter and is based on the LexA::QFAD construct (http://www.addgene.org/46123/) published at: http://dx.doi.org/10.1038/nmeth.3250 Other reference: Venken KJT, et al, 2011, MiMIC: a highly versatile transposon insertion resource for engineering Drosophila melanogaster genes. Nature Method: 8:737-744.
How to cite: pBS-KS-attB2-SA(0)-T2A-LexA::QFAD-Hsp70 was a gift from Benjamin White (Addgene plasmid # 62947 ; http://n2t.net/addgene:62947 ; RRID:Addgene_62947)
