[The description below was written by a language model from this plasmid's Addgene catalogue record and pLannotate feature annotations shown in this document.]
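Description:
pBS-KS-attB2-SA(0)-T2A-LexA::QFAD-Hsp70 is a 5.1 kb pBluescript-derived donor plasmid for recombinase-mediated cassette exchange in Drosophila. It is built on the MiMIC protein-trap backbone pBS-KS-attB1-2-PT-SA-SD-0. In E. coli it is maintained at high copy from a ColE1/pUC origin and selected with ampicillin through the β-lactamase gene. The usual pBluescript remnants are also present: an f1 origin, lacZα and lac promoter/operator elements, and flanking T7 and T3 promoters.

The payload lies between two inverted φC31 attB sites. These allow φC31 integrase to swap the cassette into the paired attP sites of a MiMIC transposon insertion already in the fly genome. According to the construct name and insert description, the cassette begins with a splice acceptor in reading phase 0, followed by a T2A peptide sequence, the LexA::QFAD coding region and an Hsp70 terminator. The splice acceptor, T2A and Hsp70 elements are not individually annotated in the feature table. The table does identify the E. coli LexA coding sequence joined directly to a fragment of Neurospora crassa qa-1f (QF), which supplies the activation domain.

When placed in the right orientation in a coding intron of matching phase, the splice acceptor captures the host gene's transcript. The T2A sequence then causes ribosomal skipping, so the chimeric LexA::QFAD transcription factor is released as a separate protein in the native expression pattern of the trapped gene, and the terminator ends the transcript. The construct is used to convert MiMIC lines with phase 0 coding-intron insertions into LexA::QF drivers that activate LexAop-controlled transgenes.
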