Features (pLannotate 1.2.2; 16 found; start..end, strand, type, name):
    254..842     -  rep_origin     ori: high-copy-number ColE1/pMB1/pBR322/pUC origin of replication
   1013..1873    -  CDS            AmpR: β-lactamase; bla; confers resistance to ampicillin, carbenicillin, and related antibiotics
   1874..1978    -  promoter       AmpR promoter: bla
   2031..2459    -  rep_origin     f1 ori (sequence partly withheld): f1 bacteriophage origin of replication; arrow indicates direction of (+) strand synthesis
   2464..2619    -  CDS            lacZα (fragment): LacZα fragment of β-galactosidase; lacZ fragment
   2627..2645    +  promoter       T7 promoter: promoter for bacteriophage T7 RNA polymerase
   2681..2750    +  protein_bind   attB: attB site for the φC31 integrase (Groth et al., 2000) phage φC31 integrase
   3007..3612    +  CDS            lexA: LEXA_ECOLI - Also known as exrA, spr, tsl, umuA. Experimental evidence at protein level: Swiss-Prot protein existence level 1. Represses a number of genes involved in the response to DNA damage (SOS response), including recA and lexA. Binds to the 16 bp palindromic sequence 5'-CTGTATATATATACAG-3'. In the presence of single- stranded DNA, RecA interacts with LexA causing an autocatalytic cleavage which disrupts the DNA-binding part of LexA, leading to derepression of the SOS regulon and eventually DNA repair. Implicated in hydroxy radical-mediated cell death induced by hydroxyurea treatment (Pu
   3616..4116    +  CDS            qa-1f (fragment): QA1F_NEUCR - Protein predicted: Swiss-Prot protein existence level 4. Transcription activation of genes for enzymes and proteins of quinate metabolism by binding to a 16 base-pair sequence (consensus 5'- GGRTAARYRYTTAYCC-3') in front of each Qa genes. From Neurospora crassa (strain ATCC 24698 / 74-OR23-1A / CBS 708.71 / DSM 1257 / FGSC 987).
   4375..4395    +  misc_feature   MCS (fragment): pBluescript multiple cloning site
   4823..4892    -  protein_bind   attB: attB site for the φC31 integrase (Groth et al., 2000) phage φC31 integrase
   4932..4950    -  promoter       T3 promoter: promoter for bacteriophage T3 RNA polymerase
   4995..5011    -  protein_bind   lac operator: The lac repressor binds to the lac operator to inhibit transcription in E. coli. This inhibition can be relieved by adding lactose or isopropyl-β-D-thiogalactopyranoside (IPTG). lac repressor encoded by lacI
   5019..5049    -  promoter       lac promoter: promoter for the E. coli lac operon
   5064..5085    -  protein_bind   CAP binding site: CAP binding activates transcription in the presence of cAMP. E. coli catabolite activator protein
   5098..71      -  CDS            lacI (fragment) (across the origin): lac repressor; lacI; The lac repressor binds to the lac operator to inhibit transcription in E. coli. This inhibition can be relieved by adding lactose or isopropyl-β-D-thiogalactopyranoside (IPTG).
>Addgene plasmid #62947 | pBS-KS-attB2-SA(0)-T2A-LexA::QFAD-Hsp70 | depositor full sequence | sequence record 104079 | pBS-KS-attB2-SA(0)-T2A-LexA::QFAD-Hsp70 sequence 5119 bps
GAAACCTGTCGTGCCAGCTGCATTAATGAATCGGCCAACGCGCGGGGAGAGGCGGTTTGCGTATTGGGCG
CTCTTCCGCTTCCTCGCTCACTGACTCGCTGCGCTCGGTCGTTCGGCTGCGGCGAGCGGTATCAGCTCAC
TCAAAGGCGGTAATACGGTTATCCACAGAATCAGGGGATAACGCAGGAAAGAACATGTGAGCAAAAGGCC
AGCAAAAGGCCAGGAACCGTAAAAAGGCCGCGTTGCTGGCGTTTTTCCATAGGCTCCGCCCCCCTGACGA
GCATCACAAAAATCGACGCTCAAGTCAGAGGTGGCGAAACCCGACAGGACTATAAAGATACCAGGCGTTT
CCCCCTGGAAGCTCCCTCGTGCGCTCTCCTGTTCCGACCCTGCCGCTTACCGGATACCTGTCCGCCTTTC
TCCCTTCGGGAAGCGTGGCGCTTTCTCATAGCTCACGCTGTAGGTATCTCAGTTCGGTGTAGGTCGTTCG
CTCCAAGCTGGGCTGTGTGCACGAACCCCCCGTTCAGCCCGACCGCTGCGCCTTATCCGGTAACTATCGT
CTTGAGTCCAACCCGGTAAGACACGACTTATCGCCACTGGCAGCAGCCACTGGTAACAGGATTAGCAGAG
CGAGGTATGTAGGCGGTGCTACAGAGTTCTTGAAGTGGTGGCCTAACTACGGCTACACTAGAAGGACAGT
ATTTGGTATCTGCGCTCTGCTGAAGCCAGTTACCTTCGGAAAAAGAGTTGGTAGCTCTTGATCCGGCAAA
CAAACCACCGCTGGTAGCGGTGGTTTTTTTGTTTGCAAGCAGCAGATTACGCGCAGAAAAAAAGGATCTC
AAGAAGATCCTTTGATCTTTTCTACGGGGTCTGACGCTCAGTGGAACGAAAACTCACGTTAAGGGATTTT
GGTCATGAGATTATCAAAAAGGATCTTCACCTAGATCCTTTTAAATTAAAAATGAAGTTTTAAATCAATC
TAAAGTATATATGAGTAAACTTGGTCTGACAGTTACCAATGCTTAATCAGTGAGGCACCTATCTCAGCGA
TCTGTCTATTTCGTTCATCCATAGTTGCCTGACTCCCCGTCGTGTAGATAACTACGATACGGGAGGGCTT
ACCATCTGGCCCCAGTGCTGCAATGATACCGCGAGACCCACGCTCACCGGCTCCAGATTTATCAGCAATA
AACCAGCCAGCCGGAAGGGCCGAGCGCAGAAGTGGTCCTGCAACTTTATCCGCCTCCATCCAGTCTATTA
ATTGTTGCCGGGAAGCTAGAGTAAGTAGTTCGCCAGTTAATAGTTTGCGCAACGTTGTTGCCATTGCTAC
AGGCATCGTGGTGTCACGCTCGTCGTTTGGTATGGCTTCATTCAGCTCCGGTTCCCAACGATCAAGGCGA
GTTACATGATCCCCCATGTTGTGCAAAAAAGCGGTTAGCTCCTTCGGTCCTCCGATCGTTGTCAGAAGTA
AGTTGGCCGCAGTGTTATCACTCATGGTTATGGCAGCACTGCATAATTCTCTTACTGTCATGCCATCCGT
AAGATGCTTTTCTGTGACTGGTGAGTACTCAACCAAGTCATTCTGAGAATAGTGTATGCGGCGACCGAGT
TGCTCTTGCCCGGCGTCAATACGGGATAATACCGCGCCACATAGCAGAACTTTAAAAGTGCTCATCATTG
GAAAACGTTCTTCGGGGCGAAAACTCTCAAGGATCTTACCGCTGTTGAGATCCAGTTCGATGTAACCCAC
TCGTGCACCCAACTGATCTTCAGCATCTTTTACTTTCACCAGCGTTTCTGGGTGAGCAAAAACAGGAAGG
CAAAATGCCGCAAAAAAGGGAATAAGGGCGACACGGAAATGTTGAATACTCATACTCTTCCTTTTTCAAT
ATTATTGAAGCATTTATCAGGGTTATTGTCTCATGAGCGGATACATATTTGAATGTATTTAGAAAAATAA
ACAAATAGGGGTTCCGCGCACATTTCCCCGAAAAGTGCCACCTAAATTGTAAGCGTTAATATTTTGTTAA
AATTCGCGTTAAATTTTTGTTAAATCAGCTCATTTTTTAACCAATAGGCCGAAATCGGCAAAATCCCTTA
TAAATCAAAAGAATAGACCGAGATAGGGT
[37 nt withheld, positions 2130-2166]
AAAGAACGTGGACTCCAACGTCAAAGG
[49 nt withheld, positions 2194-2242]
T
[91 nt withheld, positions 2244-2334]
G
[124 nt withheld, positions 2336-2459]
CCCATTCGCCATTCAGGCTGCGCAACTGTTGGGAAGGGCGATCGGTGCGGGCCTCTTCGCTATTACGCCA
GCTGGCGAAAGGGGGATGTGCTGCAAGGCGATTAAGTTGGGTAACGCCAGGGTTTTCCCAGTCACGACGT
TGTAAAACGACGGCCAGTGAGCGCGCGTAATACGACTCACTATAGGGCGAATTGGAGCTCGCTAGCGATG
TAGGTCACGGTCTCGAAGCCGCGGTGCGGGTGCCAGGGCGTGCCCTTGGGCTCCCCGGGCGCGTACTCCA
CCTCACCCATCTGGTCCATCATGATGGTCGACTCTAGAAGTCGATCCAACATGGCGACTTGTCCCATCCC
CGGCATGTTTAAATATACTAATTATTCTTGAACTAATTTTAATCAACCGATTTATCTCTCTTCCGCAGGT
GGGAGGTTCCGGTGGAAGCGGAGGTAGCGGCGGATCCGAGGGCCGCGGCAGCCTGCTGACCTGCGGCGAT
GTGGAGGAGAACCCCGGGCCCATGCCACCCAAGAAGAAGCGAAAAGTAGAAGATCCAATGAAGGCTCTCA
CGGCCCGACAACAGGAAGTTTTTGATTTGATACGGGATCATATATCCCAAACGGGTATGCCTCCGACCCG
CGCAGAGATAGCACAGCGACTGGGCTTTCGATCGCCTAACGCCGCGGAGGAGCACTTGAAGGCACTGGCC
CGCAAGGGTGTCATTGAAATCGTGTCCGGTGCGAGCCGCGGAATCCGGCTGTTGCAGGAGGAGGAAGAGG
GCCTGCCACTGGTGGGACGCGTGGCCGCTGGCGAGCCGCTGCTGGCCCAGCAACACATAGAGGGACACTA
TCAGGTGGACCCCTCCTTGTTTAAGCCAAATGCTGATTTCCTGTTGCGGGTGTCGGGAATGTCCATGAAG
GACATCGGTATTATGGATGGTGACCTCCTCGCCGTCCATAAGACACAGGATGTCAGGAACGGCCAGGTAG
TCGTTGCCAGGATAGACGATGAGGTCACTGTGAAACGTCTCAAGAAGCAAGGCAATAAGGTCGAGCTGCT
GCCGGAGAATAGCGAGTTCAAGCCGATCGTGGTGGATCTGCGACAGCAGTCCTTTACTATCGAGGGCTTG
GCCGTGGGTGTGATCCGCAACGGAGATTGGCTGGGACGTCAGTTGGAGCTCCCTCCTACCGCCACGGCTA
CGGCCTCGATAATGCCGCACGTGATGGAGCAGCCTCTCAGTACCAGCATTAACCCCGTCAACGACCGCTT
CAACGGTATTCCCAACCCCACTCCGTATAACTCCGATGCAGCTCTCGATGCTATCACTCAGACCAACGAT
TATGGAAGCGTAAATACACATGGTATCCTCTCTACTTACCCGCCACCGGCTACGCACCTTAATGAAGCTT
CCGTCGCTCTCGCTCCCGGTGGCGCCCCCCCCCGACCGCCTCCTCCGTATGTTGACAGCACGACCAATCA
CCCGCCGTACCACTCGAATCTGGTTCCAATGGCGAACTTTGGTTACTCGACCGTTGATTACGATGCCATG
GTTGACGATTTGGCTAGCATTGAATACACGGACGCTGTGGATGTCGACCCACAGTTTATGACCAATCTGG
GATTCGTTCCTGGATGTAACTTCTCCGACATTAATACATACGAACAGTGACCTAGGTTAATTAATAAAAT
GAATCGTAGATACTGAAAAACCCCGCAAGTTCACTTCAACTGTGCATCGTGCACCATCTCAATTTCTTTC
ATTTATACATCGTTTTGCCTTCTTTTATGTAACTATACTCCTCTAAGTTTCAATCTTGGCCATGTAACCT
CTGATCTATAGAATTTTTTAAATGACTAGAATTAATGCCCATCTTTTTTTTGGACCTAAATTCTTCATGA
AAATATATTACGAGGGCTTATTCAGAAGCTTATCGATACCGTCGACTAAAGCCAAATAGAAATTATTCAG
TTCTGGCTTAAGTTTTTAAAAGTGATATTATTTATTTGGTTGTAACCAACCAAAAGAATGTAAATAACTA
ATACATAATTATGTTAGTTTTAAGTTAGCAACAAATTGATTTTAGCTATATTAGCTACTTGGTTAATAAA
TAGAATATATTTATTTAAAGATAATTCGTTTTTATTGTCAGGGAGTGAGTTTGCTTAAAAACTCGTTTTT
AATTAAAGATCCGGAGGTAGCGGTGGAAGCGGAGGTTCCGGCGAGGTAAGTTATTGAACAATGGCATCAA
ATGCCTTCATCATCACTACCCTTTAGCCCTTAAGACCCCACAATGACCTTACCCACTCAGAGAAAAAAGT
AAATATGAAAGCCCATTTGAACTTCTAAGCTTGTCGACCATCATGATGGACCAGATGGGTGAGGTGGAGT
ACGCGCCCGGGGAGCCCAAGGGCACGCCCTGGCACCCGCACCGCGGCTTCGAGACCGTGACCTACATCAT
GCATGGTACCCAGCTTTTGTTCCCTTTAGTGAGGGTTAATTGCGCGCTTGGCGTAATCATGGTCATAGCT
GTTTCCTGTGTGAAATTGTTATCCGCTCACAATTCCACACAACATACGAGCCGGAAGCATAAAGTGTAAA
GCCTGGGGTGCCTAATGAGTGAGCTAACTCACATTAATTGCGTTGCGCTCACTGCCCGCTTTCCAGTCGG
