>Addgene plasmid #62947 | pBS-KS-attB2-SA(0)-T2A-LexA::QFAD-Hsp70 | addgene partial sequence | sequence record 110313 | M13pUC-Fwd 5'-CCCAGTCACGACGTTGTAAAACG-3'
GAACTCACTATAGGGCGAATTGGAGCTCGCTAGCGATGTAGGTCACGGTCTCGAAGCCGCGGTGCGGGTG
CCAGGGCGTGCCCTTGGGCTCCCCGGGCGCGTACTCCACCTCACCCATCTGGTCCATCATGATGGTCGAC
TCTAGAAGTCGATCCAACATGGCGACTTGTCCCATCCCCGGCATGTTTAAATATACTAATTATTCTTGAA
CTAATTTTAATCAACCGATTTATCTCTCTTCCGCAGGTGGGAGGTTCCGGTGGAAGCGGAGGTAGCGGCG
GATCCGAGGGCCGCGGCAGCCTGCTGACCTGCGGCGATGTGGAGGAGAACCCCGGGCCCATGCCACCCAA
GAAGAAGCGAAAAGTAGAAGATCCAATGAAGGCTCTCACGGCCCGACAACAGGAAGTTTTTGATTTGATA
CGGGATCATATATCCCAAACGGGTATGCCTCCGACCCGCGCAGAGATAGCACAGCGACTGGGCTTTCGAT
CGCCTAACGCCGCGGAGGAGCACTTGAAGGCACTGGCCCGCAAGGGTGTCATTGAAATCGTGTCCGGTGC
GAGCCGCGGAATCCGGCTGTTGCAGGAGGAGGAAGAGGGCCTGCCACTGGTGGGACGCGTGGCCGCTGGC
GAGCCGCTGCTGGCCCAGCAACACATAGAGGGACACTATCAGGTGGACCCCTCCTTGTTTAAGCCAAATG
CTGATTTCCTGTTGCGGGTGTCGGGAATGTCCATGAAGGACATCGGTATTATGGATGGTGACCTCCTCGC
CGTCCATAAGACACAGGATGTCAGGAACGGCCAGGTAGTCGTTGCCAGGATAGACGATGAGGTCACTGTG
AAACGTCTCAAGAAGCAAGGCAATAAGGTCGAGCTGCTGCCGGAGAATAGCGAGTTC
