>Addgene plasmid #62947 | pBS-KS-attB2-SA(0)-T2A-LexA::QFAD-Hsp70 | addgene partial sequence | sequence record 110314 | M13-Rev 5'-CAGGAAACAGCTATGACC-3'
CTAAGGGAACAAAAGCTGGGTACCATGCATGATGTAGGTCACGGTCTCGAAGCCGCGGTGCGGGTGCCAG
GGCGTGCCCTTGGGCTCCCCGGGCGCGTACTCCACCTCACCCATCTGGTCCATCATGATGGTCGACAAGC
TTAGAAGTTCAAATGGGCTTTCATATTTACTTTTTTCTCTGAGTGGGTAAGGTCATTGTGGGGTCTTAAG
GGCTAAAGGGTAGTGATGATGAAGGCATTTGATGCCATTGTTCAATAACTTACCTCGCCGGAACCTCCGC
TTCCACCGCTACCTCCGGATCTTTAATTAAAAACGAGTTTTTAAGCAAACTCACTCCCTGACAATAAAAA
CGAATTATCTTTAAATAAATATATTCTATTTATTAACCAAGTAGCTAATATAGCTAAAATCAATTTGTTG
CTAACTTAAAACTAACATAATTATGTATTAGTTATTTACATTCTTTTGGTTGGTTACAACCAAATAAATA
ATATCACTTTTAAAAACTTAAGCCAGAACTGAATAATTTCTATTTGGCTTTAGTCGACGGTATCGATAAG
CTTCTGAATAAGCCCTCGTAATATATTTTCATGAAGAATTTAGGTCCAAAAAAAAGATGGGCATTAATTC
TAGTCATTTAAAAAATTCTATAGATCAGAGGTTACATGGCCAAGATTGAAACTTAGAGGAGTATAGTTAC
ATAAAAGAAGGCAAAACGATGTATAAATGAAAGAAATTGAGATGGTGCACGATGCACAGTTGAAGTGAAC
TTGCGGGGTTTTTCAGTATCTACGATTCATTTTATTAATTAACCTAGGTCACTGTTCGTATGTATTAATG
TCGGAGAAGTTACATCCAGGAACGAATCCCA
